>Addgene plasmid #143328 | TFORF1873 | addgene full sequence | sequence record 400289 | Addgene NGS Result
TTAATGTAGTCTTATGCAATACTCTTGTAGTCTTGCAACATGGTAACGATGAGTTAGCAACATGCCTTAC
AAGGAGAGAAAAAGCACCGTGCATGCCGATTGGTGGAAGTAAGGTGGTACGATCGTGCCTTATTAGGAAG
GCAACAGACGGGTCTGACATGGATTGGACGAACCACTGAATTGCCGCATTGCAGAGATATTGTATTTAAG
TGCCTAGCTCGATACATAAACGGGTCTCTCTGGTTAGACCAGATCTGAGCCTGGGAGCTCTCTGGCTAAC
TAGGGAACCCACTGCTTAAGCCTCAATAAAGCTTGCCTTGAGTGCTTCAAGTAGTGTGTGCCCGTCTGTT
GTGTGACTCTGGTAACTAGAGATCCCTCAGACCCTTTTAGTCAGTGTGGAAAATCTCTAGCAGTGGCGCC
CGAACAGGGACTTGAAAGCGAAAGGGAAACCAGAGGAGCTCTCTCGACGCAGGACTCGGCTTGCTGAAGC
GCGCACGGCAAGAGGCGAGGGGCGGCGACTGGTGAGTACGCCAAAAATTTTGACTAGCGGAGGCTAGAAG
GAGAGAGATGGGTGCGAGAGCGTCAGTATTAAGCGGGGGAGAATTAGATCGCGATGGGAAAAAATTCGGT
TAAGGCCAGGGGGAAAGAAAAAATATAAATTAAAACATATAGTATGGGCAAGCAGGGAGCTAGAACGATT
CGCAGTTAATCCTGGCCTGTTAGAAACATCAGAAGGCTGTAGACAAATACTGGGACAGCTACAACCATCC
CTTCAGACAGGATCAGAAGAACTTAGATCATTATATAATACAGTAGCAACCCTCTATTGTGTGCATCAAA
GGATAGAGATAAAAGACACCAAGGAAGCTTTAGACAAGATAGAGGAAGAGCAAAACAAAAGTAAGACCAC
CGCACAGCAAGCGGCCGCTGATCTTCAGACCTGGAGGAGGAGATATGAGGGACAATTGGAGAAGTGAATT
ATATAAATATAAAGTAGTAAAAATTGAACCATTAGGAGTAGCACCCACCAAGGCAAAGAGAAGAGTGGTG
CAGAGAGAAAAAAGAGCAGTGGGAATAGGAGCTTTGTTCCTTGGGTTCTTGGGAGCAGCAGGAAGCACTA
TGGGCGCAGCGTCAATGACGCTGACGGTACAGGCCAGACAATTATTGTCTGGTATAGTGCAGCAGCAGAA
CAATTTGCTGAGGGCTATTGAGGCGCAACAGCATCTGTTGCAACTCACAGTCTGGGGCATCAAGCAGCTC
CAGGCAAGAATCCTGGCTGTGGAAAGATACCTAAAGGATCAACAGCTCCTGGGGATTTGGGGTTGCTCTG
GAAAACTCATTTGCACCACTGCTGTGCCTTGGAATGCTAGTTGGAGTAATAAATCTCTGGAACAGATTTG
GAATCACACGACCTGGATGGAGTGGGACAGAGAAATTAACAATTACACAAGCTTAATACACTCCTTAATT
GAAGAATCGCAAAACCAGCAAGAAAAGAATGAACAAGAATTATTGGAATTAGATAAATGGGCAAGTTTGT
GGAATTGGTTTAACATAACAAATTGGCTGTGGTATATAAAATTATTCATAATGATAGTAGGAGGCTTGGT
AGGTTTAAGAATAGTTTTTGCTGTACTTTCTATAGTGAATAGAGTTAGGCAGGGATATTCACCATTATCG
TTTCAGACCCACCTCCCAACCCCGAGGGGACCCATGCATTGCATCTCAATTAGTCAGCAACCAGGTGTGG
AAAGTCCCCAGGCTCCCCAGCAGGCAGAAGTATGCAAAGCATGCGTCTCAATTAGTCAGCAACCATAGTC
CCGCCCCTAACTCCGCCCATCCCGCCCCTAACTCCGCCCAGTTCCGCCCATTCTCCGCCCCATGGCTGAC
TAATTTTTTTTATTTATGCAGAGGCCGAGGCCGCCTCGGCCTCTGAGCTATTCCAGAAGTAGTGAGGAGG
CTTTTTTGGAGGCCTAGGCTTTTGCAAAAAGCTTTCTAGAGGTACCACCGGAGCTTACCATGACCGAGTA
CAAGCCCACGGTGCGCCTCGCCACCCGCGACGACGTCCCCAGGGCCGTACGCACCCTCGCCGCCGCGTTC
GCCGACTACCCCGCCACGCGCCACACCGTCGATCCGGACCGCCACATCGAGCGGGTCACCGAGCTGCAAG
AACTCTTCCTCACGCGCGTCGGGCTCGACATCGGCAAGGTGTGGGTCGCGGACGACGGCGCCGCCGTGGC
GGTCTGGACCACGCCGGAGAGCGTCGAAGCGGGGGCGGTGTTCGCCGAGATCGGCCCGCGCATGGCCGAG
TTGAGCGGTTCCCGGCTGGCCGCGCAGCAACAGATGGAAGGCCTCCTGGCGCCGCACCGGCCCAAGGAGC
CCGCGTGGTTCCTGGCCACCGTCGGCGTCTCGCCCGACCACCAGGGCAAGGGTCTGGGCAGCGCCGTCGT
GCTCCCCGGAGTGGAGGCGGCCGAGCGCGCCGGGGTGCCCGCCTTCCTGGAGACCTCCGCGCCCCGCAAC
CTCCCCTTCTACGAGCGGCTCGGCTTCACCGTCACCGCCGACGTCGAGGTGCCCGAAGGACCGCGCACCT
GGTGCATGACCCGCAAGCCCGGTGCCAGTTAACGAATTCTAGATCTTGAGACAAATGGCAGTATTCATCC
ACAATTTTAAAAGAAAAGGGGGGATTGGGGGGTACAGTGCAGGGGAAAGAATAGTAGACATAATAGCAAC
AGACATACAAACTAAAGAATTACAAAAACAAATTACAAAAATTCAAAATTTTCGGGTTTATTACAGGGAC
AGCAGAGATCCACTTTGGCGCCGGCTCGAGGCCTGCAGGTGCAAAGATGGATAAAGTTTTAAACAGAGAG
GAATCTTTGCAGCTAATGGACCTTCTAGGTCTTGAAAGGAGTGGGAATTGGCTCCGGTGCCCGTCAGTGG
GCAGAGCGCACATCGCCCACAGTCCCCGAGAAGTTGGGGGGAGGGGTCGGCAATTGAACCGGTGCCTAGA
GAAGGTGGCGCGGGGTAAACTGGGAAAGTGATGTCGTGTACTGGCTCCGCCTTTTTCCCGAGGGTGGGGG
AGAACCGTATATAAGTGCAGTAGTCGCCGTGAACGTTCTTTTTCGCAACGGGTTTGCCGCCAGAACACAG
GTAAGTGCCGTGTGTGGTTCCCGCGGGCCTGGCCTCTTTACGGGTTATGGCCCTTGCGTGCCTTGAATTA
CTTCCACCTGGCTGCAGTACGTGATTCTTGATCCCGAGCTTCGGGTTGGAAGTGGGTGGGAGAGTTCGAG
GCCTTGCGCTTAAGGAGCCCCTTCGCCTCGTGCTTGAGTTGAGGCCTGGCCTGGGCGCTGGGGCCGCCGC
GTGCGAATCTGGTGGCACCTTCGCGCCTGTCTCGCTGCTTTCGATAAGTCTCTAGCCATTTAAAATTTTT
GATGACCTGCTGCGACGCTTTTTTTCTGGCAAGATAGTCTTGTAAATGCGGGCCAAGATCTGCACACTGG
TATTTCGGTTTTTGGGGCCGCGGGCGGCGACGGGGCCCGTGCGTCCCAGCGCACATGTTCGGCGAGGCGG
GGCCTGCGAGCGCGGCCACCGAGAATCGGACGGGGGTAGTCTCAAGCTGGCCGGCCTGCTCTGGTGCCTG
GCCTCGCGCCGCCGTGTATCGCCCCGCCCTGGGCGGCAAGGCTGGCCCGGTCGGCACCAGTTGCGTGAGC
GGAAAGATGGCCGCTTCCCGGCCCTGCTGCAGGGAGCTCAAAATGGAGGACGCGGCGCTCGGGAGAGCGG
GCGGGTGAGTCACCCACACAAAGGAAAAGGGCCTTTCCGTCCTCAGCCGTCGCTTCATGTGACTCCACGG
AGTACCGGGCGCCGTCCAGGCACCTCGATTAGTTCTCGAGCTTTTGGAGTACGTCGTCTTTAGGTTGGGG
GGAGGGGTTTTATGCGATGGAGTTTCCCCACACTGAGTGGGTGGAGACTGAAGTTAGGCCAGCTTGGCAC
TTGATGTAATTCTCCTTGGAATTTGCCCTTTTTGAGTTTGGATCTTGGTTCATTCTCAAGCCTCAGACAG
TGGTTCAAAGTTTTTTTCTTCCATTTCAGGTGTCGTGAGGCTAGCACCGCCACCATGAAAGGCAGTAATA
GAAATAAGGATCATTCAGCAGAAGGAGAAGGGGTTGGAAAACGACCAAAACGAAAGTGTCTTCAGTGGCA
TCCATTGCTAGCAAAGAAACTTCTTGATTTTTCAGAAGAGGAAGAAGAGGAAGACGAAGAGGAGGATATT
GATAAGGTTCAACTTCTTGGGGCCGATGGCCTAGAGCAAGATGTTGGTGAAACTGAAGATGATGAATCAC
CAGAGCAGCGAGCCCGGAGACCAATGAATGCATTTCTTTTATTTTGCAAACGCCATCGCTCTCTTGTACG
TCAGGAACACCCCAGGCTTGATAACCGAGGTGCTACCAAGATACTAGCTGATTGGTGGGCTGTTCTTGAT
CCAAAGGAAAAGCAGAAATACACAGACATGGCCAAGGAGTATAAGGATGCATTTATGAAAGCAAATCCTG
GCTACAAATGGTGTCCTACCACAAACAAGCCTGTGAAATCCCCAACACCCACTGTCAATCCACGAAAGAA
ACTTTGGGCCTTCCCATCTGACTCTTCAAGAGACTTGCCAAGCCCCAAGAAAGCAAAGACTGAAGAAATG
CCTCAGCTTAACTTTGGAATGGCTGATCCTACTCAAATGGGAGGCCTGAGTATGCTGCTGTTAGCTGGAG
AACATGCTCTTGGCACACCAGAGGTATCCTCTGGCACATGCAGGCCTGATGTTTCAGAATCTCCTGAATT
ACGTCAGAAGTCACCATTGTTTCAGTTTGCCGAGATATCTTCAAGTACGTCCCACTCTGATGCTTCTACA
AAGCAGTGTCAAACATCTGCCTTGTTTCAGTTTGCAGAGATTTCTTCAAACACTTCGCAGTTGGGTGGTG
CTGAGCCTGTAAAACGCTGTGGAAAGTCTGCACTCTTTCAACTGGCAGAGATGTGCCTGGCATCAGAAGG
GATGAAAATGGAAGAATCAAAGCTAATAAAAGCAAAAGAATCCGATGGTGGAAGAATTAAAGAATTAGAG
AAGGGAAAGGAAGAAAAAGAAATTAAAATGGAGAAAACAGATGAAACTAGGTTACAGAAGGAAGCAGAAT
TTGAAAAATCGGCTAAGGAAAATTTAAGAGATTCTAAGGAATTGAGAAATTTTGAGGCATTGCAAATAGA
TGACATAATGGCTATAAAAATGGAAGATCCCAAAGAAATTAGAAAGGAAGAGTTAGAAGAAGATCACAAA
TGTAGTCATTTTCCTGATTTTTCTTATTCTGCCAGTAGCAAGATAATAATTAGTGATGTTCCCAGTAGAA
AGGATCATATGTGCCATCCTCATGGAATTATGATCATTGAGGATCCCGCAGCATTAAACAAGCCAGAAAA
GCTAAAAAAGAAAAAGAAGAAAAGCAAAATGGATCGACATGGAAATGATAAATCCACACCCAAGAAGACT
TGCAAAAAGAGGCAGTCTTCGGAATCTGACATTGAGAGCGTCATATATACCATTGAAGCCGTCGCAAAAG
GAGACTGGGGCATAGAGAAACTTGGAGATACCCCTCGCAAGAAGGTCCGCACATCCTCAAGTGGCAAGGG
AAGCATTTTGGATGCCAAGCCACCAAAGAAAAAAGTGAAATCAAGAGAGAAGAAAATGTCAAAGGAGAAA
TCCTCAGACACCACCAAAGAGTCAAGACCTCCAGATTTCATTAGTATTTCTGCTAGCAAGAACATTTCTG
GTGAGACACCAGAGGGTATAAAAGCAGAACCATTGACCCCTATGGAAGATGCACTACCACCCAGCCTATC
AGGACAGGCCAAGCCTGAGGACAGTGACTGTCACAGAAAAATAGAAACTTGTGGTTCCAGGAAATCCGAG
AGGTCTTGCAAAGGTGCTCTTTATAAAACCCTGGTGTCTGAGGGCATGCTCACCTCTCTGCGAGCTAATG
TTGACAGAGGAAAACGAAGCTCAGGAAAAGGAAACTCCTCTGATCATGAAGGGTGTTGGAATGAAGAAAG
CTGGACATTTAGTCAGAGTGGGACCAGTGGGAGCAAGAAGTTCAAGAAGACAAAGCCAAAAGAAGACTGT
CTCCTTGGCTCCGCAAAGCTGGATGAAGAATTTGAAAAAAAATTCAACAGCCTCCCTCAATATAGTCCTG
TTACATTTGACCGGAAATGTGTACCTGTCCCAAGAAAAAAGAAGAAGACTGGAAATGTGTCCTCAGAACC
GACTAAAACCAGCAAAGGAAGTGGGGATAAATGGTCAAACAAGCAACTCTTCTTGGATGCCATTCACCCT
ACAGAAGCCATATTTTCAGAAGACAGAAACACCATGGAGCCTGTTCATAAGGTTAAAAATATCCCATCCA
TTTTCAACACTCCAGAGCCAACAACAACGCAAGAACCTTTGGTGGGCAGCCAAAAGAGAAAAGCAAGGAA
AACCAAGATTACACACCTTGTCAGGACAGCAGATGGCCGGGTATCACCAGCAGGAGGTACTTTGGATGAC
AAACCAAAGGAACAACTGCAGAGGAGTCTCCCTAAAGCAACTGAGACAGACTGCAATGACAAATGCTCAC
ACAACACCGAGGTCGGGGAGACGCGGAGCAGTACTCCAGAAATGCCTGCCGTGTCTGCGTTCTTTAGCCT
CGCTGCGCTGGCTGAAGTGGCAGCCATGGAAAATGTGCACAGAGGTCAGAGGTCAACTCCGCTCACCCAT
GATGGACAGCCAAAAGAAATGCCGCAGGCTCCTGTACTTATTTCCTGCGCTGACCAGTAGTAATGAACTA
GTCCGTAACTTGAAAGTATTTCGATTTCTTGGCTTTATATATCTTGTGGAAAGGACGACGAAAGTTCATG
AACAGGTTAAGTACGCGTTAAGTCGACAATCAACCTCTGGATTACAAAATTTGTGAAAGATTGACTGGTA
TTCTTAACTATGTTGCTCCTTTTACGCTATGTGGATACGCTGCTTTAATGCCTTTGTATCATGCTATTGC
TTCCCGTATGGCTTTCATTTTCTCCTCCTTGTATAAATCCTGGTTGCTGTCTCTTTATGAGGAGTTGTGG
CCCGTTGTCAGGCAACGTGGCGTGGTGTGCACTGTGTTTGCTGACGCAACCCCCACTGGTTGGGGCATTG
CCACCACCTGTCAGCTCCTTTCCGGGACTTTCGCTTTCCCCCTCCCTATTGCCACGGCGGAACTCATCGC
CGCCTGCCTTGCCCGCTGCTGGACAGGGGCTCGGCTGTTGGGCACTGACAATTCCGTGGTGTTGTCGGGG
AAATCATCGTCCTTTCCTTGGCTGCTCGCCTGTGTTGCCACCTGGATTCTGCGCGGGACGTCCTTCTGCT
ACGTCCCTTCGGCCCTCAATCCAGCGGACCTTCCTTCCCGCGGCCTGCTGCCGGCTCTGCGGCCTCTTCC
GCGTCTTCGCCTTCGCCCTCAGACGAGTCGGATCTCCCTTTGGGCCGCCTCCCCGCGTCGACTTTAAGAC
CAATGACTTACAAGGCAGCTGTAGATCTTAGCCACTTTTTAAAAGAAAAGGGGGGACTGGAAGGGCTAAT
TCACTCCCAACGAAGACAAGATCTGCTTTTTGCTTGTACTGGGTCTCTCTGGTTAGACCAGATCTGAGCC
TGGGAGCTCTCTGGCTAACTAGGGAACCCACTGCTTAAGCCTCAATAAAGCTTGCCTTGAGTGCTTCAAG
TAGTGTGTGCCCGTCTGTTGTGTGACTCTGGTAACTAGAGATCCCTCAGACCCTTTTAGTCAGTGTGGAA
AATCTCTAGCAGTACGTATAGTAGTTCATGTCATCTTATTATTCAGTATTTATAACTTGCAAAGAAATGA
ATATCAGAGAGTGAGAGGAACTTGTTTATTGCAGCTTATAATGGTTACAAATAAAGCAATAGCATCACAA
ATTTCACAAATAAAGCATTTTTTTCACTGCATTCTAGTTGTGGTTTGTCCAAACTCATCAATGTATCTTA
TCATGTCTGGCTCTAGCTATCCCGCCCCTAACTCCGCCCATCCCGCCCCTAACTCCGCCCAGTTCCGCCC
ATTCTCCGCCCCATGGCTGACTAATTTTTTTTATTTATGCAGAGGCCGAGGCCGCCTCGGCCTCTGAGCT
ATTCCAGAAGTAGTGAGGAGGCTTTTTTGGAGGCCTAGGGACGTACCCAATTCGCCCTATAGTGAGTCGT
ATTACGCGCGCTCACTGGCCGTCGTTTTACAACGTCGTGACTGGGAAAACCCTGGCGTTACCCAACTTAA
TCGCCTTGCAGCACATCCCCCTTTCGCCAGCTGGCGTAATAGCGAAGAGGCCCGCACCGATCGCCCTTCC
CAACAGTTGCGCAGCCTGAATGGCGAATGGG
[124 nt withheld, positions 8432-8555]
C
[91 nt withheld, positions 8557-8647]
A
[49 nt withheld, positions 8649-8697]
CCTTTGACGTTGGAGTCCACGTTCTTT
[37 nt withheld, positions 8725-8761]
ACCCTATCTCGGTCTATTCTTTTGATTTATAAGGGATTTTGCCGATTTCGGCCTATTGGTTAAAAAATGA
GCTGATTTAACAAAAATTTAACGCGAATTTTAACAAAATATTAACGCTTACAATTTAGGTGGCACTTTTC
GGGGAAATGTGCGCGGAACCCCTATTTGTTTATTTTTCTAAATACATTCAAATATGTATCCGCTCATGAG
ACAATAACCCTGATAAATGCTTCAATAATATTGAAAAAGGAAGAGTATGAGTATTCAACATTTCCGTGTC
GCCCTTATTCCCTTTTTTGCGGCATTTTGCCTTCCTGTTTTTGCTCACCCAGAAACGCTGGTGAAAGTAA
AAGATGCTGAAGATCAGTTGGGTGCACGAGTGGGTTACATCGAACTGGATCTCAACAGCGGTAAGATCCT
TGAGAGTTTTCGCCCCGAAGAACGTTTTCCAATGATGAGCACTTTTAAAGTTCTGCTATGTGGCGCGGTA
TTATCCCGTATTGACGCCGGGCAAGAGCAACTCGGTCGCCGCATACACTATTCTCAGAATGACTTGGTTG
AGTACTCACCAGTCACAGAAAAGCATCTTACGGATGGCATGACAGTAAGAGAATTATGCAGTGCTGCCAT
AACCATGAGTGATAACACTGCGGCCAACTTACTTCTGACAACGATCGGAGGACCGAAGGAGCTAACCGCT
TTTTTGCACAACATGGGGGATCATGTAACTCGCCTTGATCGTTGGGAACCGGAGCTGAATGAAGCCATAC
CAAACGACGAGCGTGACACCACGATGCCTGTAGCAATGGCAACAACGTTGCGCAAACTATTAACTGGCGA
ACTACTTACTCTAGCTTCCCGGCAACAATTAATAGACTGGATGGAGGCGGATAAAGTTGCAGGACCACTT
CTGCGCTCGGCCCTTCCGGCTGGCTGGTTTATTGCTGATAAATCTGGAGCCGGTGAGCGTGGGTCTCGCG
GTATCATTGCAGCACTGGGGCCAGATGGTAAGCCCTCCCGTATCGTAGTTATCTACACGACGGGGAGTCA
GGCAACTATGGATGAACGAAATAGACAGATCGCTGAGATAGGTGCCTCACTGATTAAGCATTGGTAACTG
TCAGACCAAGTTTACTCATATATACTTTAGATTGATTTAAAACTTCATTTTTAATTTAAAAGGATCTAGG
TGAAGATCCTTTTTGATAATCTCATGACCAAAATCCCTTAACGTGAGTTTTCGTTCCACTGAGCGTCAGA
CCCCGTAGAAAAGATCAAAGGATCTTCTTGAGATCCTTTTTTTCTGCGCGTAATCTGCTGCTTGCAAACA
AAAAAACCACCGCTACCAGCGGTGGTTTGTTTGCCGGATCAAGAGCTACCAACTCTTTTTCCGAAGGTAA
CTGGCTTCAGCAGAGCGCAGATACCAAATACTGTTCTTCTAGTGTAGCCGTAGTTAGGCCACCACTTCAA
GAACTCTGTAGCACCGCCTACATACCTCGCTCTGCTAATCCTGTTACCAGTGGCTGCTGCCAGTGGCGAT
AAGTCGTGTCTTACCGGGTTGGACTCAAGACGATAGTTACCGGATAAGGCGCAGCGGTCGGGCTGAACGG
GGGGTTCGTGCACACAGCCCAGCTTGGAGCGAACGACCTACACCGAACTGAGATACCTACAGCGTGAGCT
ATGAGAAAGCGCCACGCTTCCCGAAGGGAGAAAGGCGGACAGGTATCCGGTAAGCGGCAGGGTCGGAACA
GGAGAGCGCACGAGGGAGCTTCCAGGGGGAAACGCCTGGTATCTTTATAGTCCTGTCGGGTTTCGCCACC
TCTGACTTGAGCGTCGATTTTTGTGATGCTCGTCAGGGGGGCGGAGCCTATGGAAAAACGCCAGCAACGC
GGCCTTTTTACGGTTCCTGGCCTTTTGCTGGCCTTTTGCTCACATGTTCTTTCCTGCGTTATCCCCTGAT
TCTGTGGATAACCGTATTACCGCCTTTGAGTGAGCTGATACCGCTCGCCGCAGCCGAACGACCGAGCGCA
GCGAGTCAGTGAGCGAGGAAGCGGAAGAGCGCCCAATACGCAAACCGCCTCTCCCCGCGCGTTGGCCGAT
TCATTAATGCAGCTGGCACGACAGGTTTCCCGACTGGAAAGCGGGCAGTGAGCGCAACGCAATTAATGTG
AGTTAGCTCACTCATTAGGCACCCCAGGCTTTACACTTTATGCTTCCGGCTCGTATGTTGTGTGGAATTG
TGAGCGGATAACAATTTCACACAGGAAACAGCTATGACCATGATTACGCCAAGCGCGCAATTAACCCTCA
CTAAAGGGAACAAAAGCTGGAGCTGCAAGC
Features (pLannotate 1.2.2; 31 found; start..end, strand, type, name):
      5..231     +  promoter       RSV promoter: Rous sarcoma virus enhancer/promoter
    232..412     +  LTR            5' LTR (truncated): truncated 5' long terminal repeat (LTR) from HIV-1
    459..584     +  misc_feature   HIV-1 Ψ: packaging signal of human immunodeficiency virus type 1
    568..931     +  CDS            HIV-1 gag (fragment): gag protein from human immunodeficiency virus 1; gag
   1077..1310    +  misc_feature   RRE: The Rev response element (RRE) of HIV-1 allows for Rev-dependent mRNA export from the nucleus to the cytoplasm.
   1687..1713    +  CDS            Rev (fragment): human immunodeficiency virus 1 (HIV-1) Rev protein; rev; enhances nuclear export of unspliced and incompletely spliced viral mRNAs
   1720..1743    +  promoter       SV40 promoter (fragment): SV40 early promoter
   1744..1815    +  promoter       SV40 promoter (fragment): SV40 enhancer and early promoter
   1839..1974    +  rep_origin     SV40 ori: SV40 origin of replication
   2020..2616    +  CDS            PuroR (fragment): puromycin N-acetyltransferase; pac from Streptomyces; confers resistance to puromycin
   2665..2782    +  misc_feature   cPPT/CTS: central polypurine tract and central termination sequence of HIV-1
   2847..2913    +  CDS            small t antigen (fragment): SV40 (simian virus 40) small t antigen
   2920..4098    +  promoter       EF-1α promoter: strong constitutive promoter for human elongation factor EF-1α
   4115..6847    +  CDS            BBX: BBX_HUMAN - Also known as HBP2. Experimental evidence at protein level: Swiss-Prot protein existence level 1. Transcription factor that is necessary for cell cycle progression from G1 to S phase. From Homo sapiens (Human).
   6863..6916    +  promoter       U6 promoter (fragment): RNA polymerase III promoter for human U6 snRNA
   6958..7546    +  misc_feature   WPRE: woodchuck hepatitis virus posttranscriptional regulatory element
   7597..7616    +  misc_feature   cPPT/CTS (fragment): central polypurine tract and central termination sequence of HIV-1
   7618..7851    +  LTR            3' LTR (ΔU3): self-inactivating 3' long terminal repeat (LTR) from HIV-1
   7929..8050    +  polyA_signal   SV40 poly(A) signal: SV40 polyadenylation signal
   8090..8225    +  rep_origin     SV40 ori: SV40 origin of replication
   8246..8264    -  promoter       T7 promoter: promoter for bacteriophage T7 RNA polymerase
   8272..8427    +  CDS            lacZα (fragment): LacZα fragment of β-galactosidase; lacZ fragment
   8432..8860    +  rep_origin     f1 ori (sequence partly withheld): f1 bacteriophage origin of replication; arrow indicates direction of (+) strand synthesis
   8913..9017    +  promoter       AmpR promoter: bla
   9018..9878    +  CDS            AmpR: β-lactamase; bla; confers resistance to ampicillin, carbenicillin, and related antibiotics
  10049..10637   +  rep_origin     ori: high-copy-number ColE1/pMB1/pBR322/pUC origin of replication
  10820..10912   +  CDS            lacI (fragment): lac repressor; lacI; The lac repressor binds to the lac operator to inhibit transcription in E. coli. This inhibition can be relieved by adding lactose or isopropyl-β-D-thiogalactopyranoside (IPTG).
  10925..10946   +  protein_bind   CAP binding site: CAP binding activates transcription in the presence of cAMP. E. coli catabolite activator protein
  10961..10991   +  promoter       lac promoter: promoter for the E. coli lac operon
  10995..11017   +  protein_bind   lac operator (fragment): The lac repressor binds to the lac operator to inhibit transcription in E. coli. This inhibition can be relieved by adding lactose or isopropyl-β-D-thiogalactopyranoside (IPTG). lac repressor encoded by lacI
  11060..11078   +  promoter       T3 promoter: promoter for bacteriophage T3 RNA polymerase
