[The description below was written by a language model from this plasmid's Addgene catalogue record and pLannotate feature annotations shown in this document.]
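Description:
TFORF1873 is a third-generation-style, self-inactivating lentiviral expression plasmid built on the pLX_TRC317 backbone. It carries the human transcription factor BBX (also known as HBP2) as one member of a large barcoded transcription factor ORF collection. The sequenced record is about 11.1 kb. In bacteria the plasmid is maintained by a high-copy ColE1/pUC-type origin and selected through the β-lactamase gene (ampicillin resistance). An f1 origin and remnants of a lac/T7/T3 cloning region are also present in the backbone. The depositor warns that recombination can occur, as is common for LTR-containing plasmids.

The viral portion starts with an RSV promoter fused to a truncated HIV-1 5' LTR, which drives Tat-independent transcription of the genomic RNA in packaging cells. This is followed by the Ψ packaging signal with a gag fragment, the Rev response element for nuclear export, and a cPPT/CTS element that aids nuclear import of the reverse-transcribed genome. Two expression units lie between the LTRs. An SV40 early promoter drives puromycin N-acetyltransferase for selection of transduced mammalian cells, and a strong constitutive EF-1α promoter drives the BBX ORF. Downstream, a WPRE enhances transcript stability and expression, and the ΔU3 3' LTR inactivates the viral promoter after integration. According to the catalogue entry, each construct in the collection carries a unique 24-bp barcode, though the feature table does not annotate it. A short U6-promoter-like fragment annotated just after the ORF is probably a partial match rather than a functional promoter.

The construct is intended for stable BBX overexpression and for pooled screens in which the barcodes identify the transcription factor delivered, such as directed differentiation studies.
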