Addgene plasmid #143328: TFORF1873
Purpose: Lentiviral vector for overexpressing transcription factor ORFs with unique 24-bp barcodes. Barcodes facilitate identification of transcription factors in pooled screens.
Depositing lab: Feng Zhang. Depositing organization: Broad Institute. Publication: A transcription factor atlas of directed differentiation. Joung J, Ma S, Tay T, Geiger-Schuller KR, Kirchgatterer PC, Verdine VK, Guo B, Arias-Garcia MA, Allen WE, Singh A, Kuksenko O, Abudayyeh OO, Gootenberg JS, Fu Z, Macrae RK, Buenrostro JD, Regev A, Zhang F. Cell. 2023 Jan 5;186(1):209-229.e26. doi: 10.1016/j.cell.2022.11.026. PubMed 36608654.
Backbone
  Vector backbone: pLX_TRC317
  Backbone manufacturer: Broad Institute Genetic Perturbation Platform
  Backbone size w/o insert (bp): 8264
  Vector type: Mammalian Expression, Lentiviral
  Selectable markers: Puromycin
Growth in bacteria
  Bacterial resistance: Ampicillin, 100 μg/mL
  Growth temperature: 37°C
  Growth strain: NEB Stable
  Copy number: High Copy
Gene/Insert
  Gene/Insert name: BBX
  Species: H. sapiens (human)
  Insert size (bp): 2837
  Entrez Gene: BBX (a.k.a. HBP2, HSPC339, MDS001)
  Promoter: EF1a
  Cloning method: Unknown
  Sequencing primers: 5′ GGGTGGAGACTGAAGTTAGGCCAG; 3′ CACATAGCGTAAAAGGAGCAACATAG
Terms and licenses: Academic/Nonprofit Terms; Industry Terms: Not Available to Industry
Depositor comments: NM_020235,XM_017006882,XM_011513004,ENST00000415149,ENST00000406780 . The transcription factor ORF portion of this plasmid was synthesized by Genewiz. Please test multiple small colonies in case of plasmid recombination. To make this collection available in a timely manner, a portion of this collection was not fully sequenced by Addgene. If an Addgene verified full plasmid sequence is not available, please contact us prior to placing an order to request the full sequence.
How to cite: TFORF1873 was a gift from Feng Zhang (Addgene plasmid # 143328 ; http://n2t.net/addgene:143328 ; RRID:Addgene_143328)
