>Addgene plasmid #143328 | TFORF1873 | depositor partial sequence | sequence record 282122 | Insert
ACCGCCACCATGAAAGGCAGTAATAGAAATAAGGATCATTCAGCAGAAGGAGAAGGGGTTGGAAAACGAC
CAAAACGAAAGTGTCTTCAGTGGCATCCATTGCTAGCAAAGAAACTTCTTGATTTTTCAGAAGAGGAAGA
AGAGGAAGACGAAGAGGAGGATATTGATAAGGTTCAACTTCTTGGGGCCGATGGCCTAGAGCAAGATGTT
GGTGAAACTGAAGATGATGAATCACCAGAGCAGCGAGCCCGGAGACCAATGAATGCATTTCTTTTATTTT
GCAAACGCCATCGCTCTCTTGTACGTCAGGAACACCCCAGGCTTGATAACCGAGGTGCTACCAAGATACT
AGCTGATTGGTGGGCTGTTCTTGATCCAAAGGAAAAGCAGAAATACACAGACATGGCCAAGGAGTATAAG
GATGCATTTATGAAAGCAAATCCTGGCTACAAATGGTGTCCTACCACAAACAAGCCTGTGAAATCCCCAA
CACCCACTGTCAATCCACGAAAGAAACTTTGGGCCTTCCCATCTGACTCTTCAAGAGACTTGCCAAGCCC
CAAGAAAGCAAAGACTGAAGAAATGCCTCAGCTTAACTTTGGAATGGCTGATCCTACTCAAATGGGAGGC
CTGAGTATGCTGCTGTTAGCTGGAGAACATGCTCTTGGCACACCAGAGGTATCCTCTGGCACATGCAGGC
CTGATGTTTCAGAATCTCCTGAATTACGTCAGAAGTCACCATTGTTTCAGTTTGCCGAGATATCTTCAAG
TACGTCCCACTCTGATGCTTCTACAAAGCAGTGTCAAACATCTGCCTTGTTTCAGTTTGCAGAGATTTCT
TCAAACACTTCGCAGTTGGGTGGTGCTGAGCCTGTAAAACGCTGTGGAAAGTCTGCACTCTTTCAACTGG
CAGAGATGTGCCTGGCATCAGAAGGGATGAAAATGGAAGAATCAAAGCTAATAAAAGCAAAAGAATCCGA
TGGTGGAAGAATTAAAGAATTAGAGAAGGGAAAGGAAGAAAAAGAAATTAAAATGGAGAAAACAGATGAA
ACTAGGTTACAGAAGGAAGCAGAATTTGAAAAATCGGCTAAGGAAAATTTAAGAGATTCTAAGGAATTGA
GAAATTTTGAGGCATTGCAAATAGATGACATAATGGCTATAAAAATGGAAGATCCCAAAGAAATTAGAAA
GGAAGAGTTAGAAGAAGATCACAAATGTAGTCATTTTCCTGATTTTTCTTATTCTGCCAGTAGCAAGATA
ATAATTAGTGATGTTCCCAGTAGAAAGGATCATATGTGCCATCCTCATGGAATTATGATCATTGAGGATC
CCGCAGCATTAAACAAGCCAGAAAAGCTAAAAAAGAAAAAGAAGAAAAGCAAAATGGATCGACATGGAAA
TGATAAATCCACACCCAAGAAGACTTGCAAAAAGAGGCAGTCTTCGGAATCTGACATTGAGAGCGTCATA
TATACCATTGAAGCCGTCGCAAAAGGAGACTGGGGCATAGAGAAACTTGGAGATACCCCTCGCAAGAAGG
TCCGCACATCCTCAAGTGGCAAGGGAAGCATTTTGGATGCCAAGCCACCAAAGAAAAAAGTGAAATCAAG
AGAGAAGAAAATGTCAAAGGAGAAATCCTCAGACACCACCAAAGAGTCAAGACCTCCAGATTTCATTAGT
ATTTCTGCTAGCAAGAACATTTCTGGTGAGACACCAGAGGGTATAAAAGCAGAACCATTGACCCCTATGG
AAGATGCACTACCACCCAGCCTATCAGGACAGGCCAAGCCTGAGGACAGTGACTGTCACAGAAAAATAGA
AACTTGTGGTTCCAGGAAATCCGAGAGGTCTTGCAAAGGTGCTCTTTATAAAACCCTGGTGTCTGAGGGC
ATGCTCACCTCTCTGCGAGCTAATGTTGACAGAGGAAAACGAAGCTCAGGAAAAGGAAACTCCTCTGATC
ATGAAGGGTGTTGGAATGAAGAAAGCTGGACATTTAGTCAGAGTGGGACCAGTGGGAGCAAGAAGTTCAA
GAAGACAAAGCCAAAAGAAGACTGTCTCCTTGGCTCCGCAAAGCTGGATGAAGAATTTGAAAAAAAATTC
AACAGCCTCCCTCAATATAGTCCTGTTACATTTGACCGGAAATGTGTACCTGTCCCAAGAAAAAAGAAGA
AGACTGGAAATGTGTCCTCAGAACCGACTAAAACCAGCAAAGGAAGTGGGGATAAATGGTCAAACAAGCA
ACTCTTCTTGGATGCCATTCACCCTACAGAAGCCATATTTTCAGAAGACAGAAACACCATGGAGCCTGTT
CATAAGGTTAAAAATATCCCATCCATTTTCAACACTCCAGAGCCAACAACAACGCAAGAACCTTTGGTGG
GCAGCCAAAAGAGAAAAGCAAGGAAAACCAAGATTACACACCTTGTCAGGACAGCAGATGGCCGGGTATC
ACCAGCAGGAGGTACTTTGGATGACAAACCAAAGGAACAACTGCAGAGGAGTCTCCCTAAAGCAACTGAG
ACAGACTGCAATGACAAATGCTCACACAACACCGAGGTCGGGGAGACGCGGAGCAGTACTCCAGAAATGC
CTGCCGTGTCTGCGTTCTTTAGCCTCGCTGCGCTGGCTGAAGTGGCAGCCATGGAAAATGTGCACAGAGG
TCAGAGGTCAACTCCGCTCACCCATGATGGACAGCCAAAAGAAATGCCGCAGGCTCCTGTACTTATTTCC
TGCGCTGACCAGTAGTAATGAACTAGTCCGTAACTTGAAAGTATTTCGATTTCTTGGCTTTATATATCTT
GTGGAAAGGACGACGAAAGTTCATGAACAGGTTAAGT
