>Addgene plasmid #143328 | TFORF1873 | depositor partial sequence | sequence record 282123 | Barcode
CGAAAGTTCATGAACAGGTTAAGT
